>Addgene plasmid #83784 | pLMB712 | addgene full sequence | sequence record 173630 | Addgene NGS Result
TCCATGTTGACCCACACGGTGCCCAGCGTGCGGCCGTAACGGTCGGTGTCCTTCTCGTCGACCAGGACGT
GCCGGCGGAACACCATGCCGGCCAGCGCCTGGCGCGCACGTTCGCCGAAGGCTTGCCGCTTTTCCGGCGC
GTCAATGTCCACCAGGCGCACGCGCACCGGCTGCTTGTCTACCAGCACGTCGATGGTGTCGCCGTCGATG
ATGCGCACGACCTCGCCGCGCAGCTCGGCCCATGCCGGCGAGGCAACGACCAGGACGGCCAGCGCGGCAG
CGGCGCGCAGCATGGCGTAGCTTCGGCGCTTCATGCGTGGCCCCATTGCTGATGATCGGGGTACGCCAGG
TGCAGCACTGCATCGAAATTGGCCTTGCAGTAGCCGTCCAGCGCCACCCGCGAGCCGAACGCCGGCGAAA
GGTACTCGACCAGGCCGGGCCGGTCGCGGACCTCGCGCCCCAGGACGTGGATGCGCCGGCCGCGTGTGCC
GTCGGGTCCAGGCACGAAGGCCAGCGCCTCGATGTTGAAGTCGATGGATAGAAGTTGTCGGTAGTGCTTG
GCCGCCCTCATCGCGTCCCCCTTGGTCAAATTGGGTATACCCATTTGGGCCTAGTCTAGCCGGCATGGCG
CATTACAGCAATACGCAATTTAAATGCGCCTAGCGCATTTTCCCGACCTTAATGCGCCTCGCGCTGTAGC
CTCACGCCCACATATGTGCTAATGTGGTTACGTGTATTTTATGGAGGTTATCCAATGAGCCGCCTGACAA
TCGACATGACGGACCAGCAGCACCAGAGCCTGAAAGCCCTGGCCGCCTTGCAGGGCAAGACCATTAAGCA
ATACGCCCTCGAACGTCTGTTCCCCGGTGACGCTGATGCCGATCAGGCATGGCAGGAACTGAAAACCATG
CTGGGGAACCGCATCAACGATGGGCTTGCCGGCAAGGTGTCCACCAAGAGCGTCGGCGAAATTCTTGATG
AAGAACTCAGCGGGGATCGCGCTTGACGGCCTACATCCTCACGGCTGAGGCCGAAGCCGATCTACGCGGC
ATCATCCGCTACACGCGCCGGGAGTGGGGCGCGGCGCAGGTGCGCCGCTATATCGCTAAGCTGGAACAGG
GCATAGCCAGGCTTGCCGCCGGCGAAGGCCCGTTTAAGGACATGAGCGAACTCTTTCCCGCGCTGCGGAT
GGCCCGCTGCGAACACCACTACGTTTTTTGCCTGCCGCGTGCGGGCGAACCCGCGTTGGTCGTGGCGATC
CTGCATGAGCGCATGGACCTCATGACGCGACTTGCCGACAGGCTCAAGGGCTGATTTCAGCCGCTAAAAA
TCGCGCCACTCACAACGTCCTGATGGCGTACTTACCCAAAGAACAGCTAGGAGAATCATTTATGCTCAGC
ACACTTCCACAAGCTCATGCAACTTTCTTGAACCGCATCCGCGATGCGGTCGCTTCCGATGTTCGCTTCC
GCGCTCTTCTGATCGGCGGCTCTTACGTTCACGGAGGACTCGATGAGCACTCCGATTTGGATTTCGACAT
CGTTGTTGAGGACAACTGCTACGCAGATGTCTTGTCTACACGCAAGGATTTTGCCGAGGCACTGCCCGGC
TTCCTCAACGCGTTCACCGGCGAACATGTAGGAGAACCGCGCCTTCTGATCTGCCTATATGGTCCGCCAC
TGCTACACATCGGGGGATCAGCTTGGCGTAATCATGGTCATAGCTGTTTCCTGTGTGAAATTGTTATCCG
CTCACAATTCCACACAACATACGAGCCGGAAGCATAAAGTGTAAAGCCTGGGGTGCCTAATGAGTGAGCT
AACTCACATTAATTGCGTTGCGCTCACTGCCCGCTTTCCAGTCGGGAAACCTGTCGTGCCAGCTGCATTA
ATGAATCGGCCAACGCGCGGGGAGAGGCGGTTTGCGTATTGGAATTAATTCTTGAAGACGAAAGGGCCTC
GTGATACGCCTATTTTTATAGGTTAATGTCATGATAATAATGGTTTCTTAGAGCTTATCGGCCAGCCTCG
CAGAGCAGGATTCCCGTTGAGCACCGCCAGGTGCGAATAAGGGACAGTGAAGAAGGAACACCCGCTCGCG
GGTGGGCCTACTTCACCTATCCTGCCCGGCTGACGCCGTTGGATACACCAAGGAAAGTCTACACGAACCC
TTTGGCAAAATCCTGTATATCGTGCGAAAAAGGATGGATATACCGAAAAAATCGCTATAATGACCCCGAA
GCAGGGTTATGCAGCGGAAAAGATCCGTCGATCGACCCAGGTGGCACTTTTCGGGGAAATGTGCGCGGAA
CCCCTATTTGTTTATTTTTCTAAATACATTCAAATATGTATCCGCTCATGAGACAATAACCCTGATAAAT
GCTTCAATAATATTGAAAAAGGAAGAGTATGAGTATTCAACATTTCCGTGTCGCCCTTATTCCCTTTTTT
GCGGCATTTTGCCTTCCTGTTTTTGCTCACCCAGAAACGCTGGTGAAAGTAAAAGATGCTGAAGATCAGT
TGGGTGCACGAGTGGGTTACATCGAACTGGATCTCAACAGCGGTAAGATCCTTGAGAGTTTTCGCCCCGA
AGAACGTTTTCCAATGATGAGCACTTTTAAAGTTCTGCTATGTGGCGCGGTATTATCCCGTGTTGACGCC
GGGCAAGAGCAACTCGGTCGCCGCATACACTATTCTCAGAATGACTTGGTTGAGTACTCACCAGTCACAG
AAAAGCATCTTACGGATGGCATGACAGTAAGAGAATTATGCAGTGCTGCCATAACCATGAGTGATAACAC
TGCGGCCAACTTACTTCTGACAACGATCGGAGGACCGAAGGAGCTAACCGCTTTTTTGCACAACATGGGG
GATCATGTAACTCGCCTTGATCGTTGGGAACCGGAGCTGAATGAAGCCATACCAAACGACGAGCGTGACA
CCACGATGCCTGTAGCAATGGCAACAACGTTGCGCAAACTATTAACTGGCGAACTACTTACTCTAGCTTC
CCGGCAACAATTAATAGACTGGATGGAGGCGGATAAAGTTGCAGGACCACTTCTGCGCTCGGCCCTTCCG
GCTGGCTGGTTTATTGCTGATAAATCTGGAGCCGGTGAGCGTGGGTCTCGCGGTATCATTGCAGCACTGG
GGCCAGATGGTAAGCCCTCCCGTATCGTAGTTATCTACACGACGGGGAGTCAGGCAACTATGGATGAACG
AAATAGACAGATCGCTGAGATAGGTGCCTCACTGATTAAGCATTGGTAACTGTCAGACCAAGTTTACTCA
TATATACTTTAGATTGATTTAAAACTTCATTTTTAATTTAAAAGGATCTAGGTGAAGATCCTTTTTGATA
ATCTCATGACCAAAATCCCTTAACGTGAGTTTTCGTTCCACTGAGCGTCAGACCCCGTAGAAAAGATCAA
AGGATCTTCTTGAGATCCTTTTTTTCTGCGGGGGATCAGGACCGCTGCCGGAGCGCAACCCACTCACTAC
AGCAGAGCCATGTAGACAACATCCCCTCCCCCTTTCCACCGCGTCAGACGCCCGTAGCAGCCCGCTACGG
GCTTTTTCATGCCCTGCCCTAGCGTCCAAGCCTCACGGCCGCGCTCGGCCTCTCTGGCGGCCTTCTGGCG
CTCCTGCTGCGGCGTCCGCTCGTGGGCCGTGGCGCGGGTCCGCGCGCCGGCCTCGTGCGCCTGGCGCTCG
CGGGCGAGGTCCAGGGCGGCCGTCTTCACGTTCTGCCTTGCGCAGATGAGATAGATCCGTCAATTCCGGC
CTATCGTTTCCACGATCAGCGATCGGCTCGTTGCCCTGCGCCGCTCCAAAGCCCGCGACGCAGCGCCGGC
AGGCAGAGCAAGTAGAGGGCAGCGCCTGCAATCCATGCCCACCCGTTCCACGTTGTTATAGAAGCCGCAT
AGATCGCCGTGAAGAGGAGGGGTCCGACGATCGAGGTCAGGCTGGTGAGCGCCGCCAGTGAGCCTTGCAG
CTGCCCCTGACGTTCCTCATCCACCTGCCTGGACAACATTGCTTGCAGCGCCGGCATTCCGATGCCACCC
GAAGCAAGCAGGACCATGATCGGGAACGCCATCCATCCCCGTGTCGCGAAGGCAAGCAGGATGTAGCCTG
TGCCGTCGGCAATCATTCCGAGCATGAGTGCCCGCCTTTCGCCGAGCCGGGCGGCTACAGGGCCGGTGAT
CATTGCCTGGGCGAGTGAATGCAGAATGCCAAATGCGGCAAGCGAAATGCCGATCGTGGTCGCGTCCCAG
TGAAAGCGATCCTCGCCGAAAATGACCCAAAGCGCGGCCGGCACCTGTCCGACAAGTTGCATGATGAAGA
AGACCGCCATCAGGGCGGCGACGACGGTCATGCCCCGGGCCCACCGGAACGAAGCGAGCGGGTTGAGAGC
CTCCCGGCGTAACGGCCGGCGTTCGCCTTTGTGCGACTCCGGCAAAAGGAAACAGCCCGTCAGGAAATTG
AGGCCGTTCAAGGCTGCCGCGGCGAAGAACGGAGCGTGGGGGGAGAAACCGCCCATCAGCCCACCGAGCA
CAGGTCCCGCGACCATCCCGAACCCGAAACAGGCGCTCATGAAGCCGAAGTGCCGCGCGCGCTCATCGCC
ATCAGTGATATCGGCAATATAAGCGCCGGCTACCGCCCCAGTCGCCCCGGTGATGCCGGCCACGATCCGC
CCGATATAGAGAACCCAAAGGAAAGGCGCTGTCGCCATGATGGCGTAGTCGACAGTGGCGCCGGCCAGCG
AGACGAGCAAGATTGGCCGCCGCCCGAAACGATCCGACAGCGCGCCCAGCACAGGTGCGCAGGCAAATTG
CACCAACGCATACAGCGCCAGCAGAATGCCATAGTGGGCGGTGACGTCGTTCGAGTGAACCAGATCGCGC
AGGAGGCCCGGCAGCACCGGCATAATCAGGCCGATGCCGACAGCGTCGAGCGCGACAGTGCTCAGAATTA
CGATCAGGGGTATGTTGGGTTTCACGTCTGGCCTCCGGACCAGCCTCCGCTGGTCCGATTGAACGCGCGG
ATTCTTTATCACTGATAAGTTGGTGGACATATTATGTTTATCAGTGATAAAGTGTCAAGCATGACAAAGT
TGCAGCCGAATACAGTGATCCGTGCCGCCCTGGACCTGTTGAACGAGGTCGGCGTAGACGGTCTGACGAC
ACGCAAACTGGCGGAACGGTTGGGGGTTCAGCAGCCGGCGCTTTACTGGCACTTCAGGAACAAGCGGGCG
CTGCTCGACGCACTGGCCGAAGCCATGCTGGCGGAGAATCATACGCATTCGGTGCCGAGAGCCGACGACG
ACTGGCGCTCATTTCTGATCGGGAATGCCCGCAGCTTCAGGCAGGCGCTGCTCGCCTACCGCGATGGCGC
GCGCATCCATGCCGGCACGCGACCGGGCGCACCGCAGATGGAAACGGCCGACGCGCAGCTTCGCTTCCTC
TGCGAGGCGGGTTTTTCGGCCGGGGACGCCGTCAATGCGCTGATGACAATCAGCTACTTCACTGTTGGGG
CCGTGCTTGAGGAGCAGGCCGGCGACAGCGATGCCGGCGAGCGCGGCGGCACCGTTGAACAGGCTCCGCT
CTCGCCGCTGTTGCGGGCCGCGATAGACGCCTTCGACGAAGCCGGTCCGGACGCAGCGTTCGAGCAGGGA
CTCGCGGTGATTGTCGATGGATTGGCGAAAAGGAGGCTCGTTGTCAGGAACGTTGAAGGACCGAGAAAGG
GTGACGATTGATCAGGACCGCTGCCGGAGCGCAACCCACTCACTACAGCAGAGCCATGTAGACAACATCC
CCTCCCCCTTTCCACCGCGTCAGACGCCCGTAGCAGCCCGCTACGGGCTTTTTCATGCCCTGCCCTAGCG
TCCAAGCCTCACGGCCGCGCTCGGCCTCTCTGGCGGCCTTCTGGCGCTCCTGCTGCGGCGTCCGCTCGTG
GGCCGTGGCGCGGGTCCGCGCGCCGGCCTCGTGCGCCTGGCGCTCGCGGGCGAGGTCCAGGGCGGCCGTC
TTCACGTTCTGCCTTGCGCAGATGAGATAGATCCCGGAATTGACGGATCTAGCGTGGACTCAAGGCTCTC
GCGAATGGCTCGCGTTGGAAACTTTCATTGACACTTGAGGGGCACCGCAGGGAAATTCTCGTCCTTGCGA
GAACCGGCTATGTCGTGCTGCGCATCGAGCCTGCGCCCTTGGCTTGTCTCGCCCCTCTCCGCGTCGCTAC
GGGGCTTCCAGCGCCTTTCCGACGCTCACCGGGCTGGTTGCCCTCGCCGCTGGGCTGGCGGCCGTCTATG
GCCCTGCAAACGCGCCAGAAACGCCGTCGAAGCCGTGTGCGAGACACCGCGGCCGCCGGCGTTGTGGATA
CCTCGCGGAAAACTTGGCCCTCACTGACAGATGAGGGGCGGACGTTGACACTTGAGGGGCCGACTCACCC
GGCGCGGCGTTGACAGATGAGGGGCAGGCTCGATTTCGGCCGGCGACGTGGAGCTGGCCAGCCTCGCAAA
TCGGCGAAAACGCCTGATTTTACGCGAGTTTCCCACAGATGATGTGGACAAGCCTGGGGATAAGTGCCCT
GCGGTATTGACACTTGAGGGGCGCGACTACTGACAGATGAGGGGCGCGATCCTTGACACTTGAGGGGCAG
AGTGCTGACAGATGAGGGGCGCACCTATTGACATTTGAGGGGCTGTCCACAGGCAGAAAATCCAGCATTT
GCAAGGGTTTCCGCCCGTTTTTCGGCCACCGCTAACCTGTCTTTTAACCTGCTTTTAAACCAATATTTAT
AAACCTTGTTTTTAACCAGGGCTGCGCCCTGTGCGCGTGACCGCGCACGCCGAAGGGGGGTGCCCCCCCT
TCTCGAACCCTCCCGGCCCGCTAACGCGGGCCTCCCATCCCCCCAGGGGCTGCGCCCCTCGGCCGCGAAC
GGCCTCACCCCAAAAATGGCAGCGCTGGCAGTCCTTGCCATTGCCGGGATCGGGGCAGTAACGGGATGGG
CGATCAGCCCGAGCGCGACGCCCGGAAGCATTGACGTGCCGCAGGTGCTGGCATCGACATTCAGCGACCA
GGTGCCGGGCAGTGAGGGCGGCGGCCTGGGTGGCGGCCTGCCCTTCACTTCGGCCGTCGGGGCATTCACG
GACTTCATGGCGGGGCCGGCAATTTTTACCTTGGGCATTCTTGGCATAGTGGTCGCGGGTGCCGTGCTCG
TGTTCGGGGGTGAATTAATTCCCCGGATCGATCCGTCAGCTTCACGCTGCCGCAAGCACTCAGGGCGCAA
GGGCTGCTAAAGGAAGCGGAACACGTAGAAAGCCAGTCCGCAGAAACGGTGCTGACCCCGGATGAATGTC
AGCTACTGGGCTATCTGGACAAGGGAAAACGCAAGCGCAAAGAGAAAGCAGGTAGCTTGCAGTGGGCTTA
CATGGCGATAGCTAGACTGGGCGGTTTTATGGACAGCAAGCGAACCGGAATTGCCAGCTGGGGCGCCCTC
TGGTAAGGTTGGGAAGCCCTGCAAAGTAAACTGGATGGCTTTCTTGCCGCCAAGGATCTGATGGCGCAGG
GGATCAAGATCGACGGATCGATCCGGGGAATTCCGGGGCAATCCCGCAAGGAGGGTGAATGAATCGGACG
TTTGACCGGAAGGCATACAGGCAAGAACTGATCGACGCGGGGTTTTCCGCCGAGGATGCCGAAACCATCG
CAAGCCGCACCGTCATGCGTGCGCCCCGCGAAACCTTCCAGTCCGTCGGCTCGATGGTCCAGCAAGCTAC
GGCCAAGATCGAGCGCGACAGCGTGCAACTGGCTCCCCCTGCCCTGCCCGCGCCATCGGCCGCCGTGGAG
CGTTCGCGTCGTCTCGAACAGGAGGCGGCAGGTTTGGCGAAGTCGATGACCATCGACACGCGAGGAACTA
TGACGACCAAGAAGCGAAAAACCGCCGGCGAGGACCTGGCAAAACAGGTCAGCGAGGCCAAGCAGGCCGC
GTTGCTGAAACACACGAAGCAGCAGATCAAGGAAATGCAGCTTTCCTTGTTCGATATTGCGCCGTGGCCG
GACACGATGCGAGCGATGCCAAACGACACGGCCCGCTCTGCCCTGTTCACCACGCGCAACAAGAAAATCC
CGCGCGAGGCGCTGCAAAACAAGGTCATTTTCCACGTCAACAAGGACGTGAAGATCACCTACACCGGCGT
CGAGCTGCGGGCCGACGATGACGAACTGGTGTGGCAGCAGGTGTTGGAGTACGCGAAGCGCACCCCTATC
GGCGAGCCGATCACCTTCACGTTCTACGAGCTTTGCCAGGACCTGGGCTGGTCGATCAATGGCCGGTATT
ACACGAAGGCCGAGGAATGCCTGTCGCGCCTACAGGCGACGGCGATGGGCTTCACGTCCGACCGCGTTGG
GCACCTGGAATCGGTGTCGCTGCTGCACCGCTTCCGCGTCCTGGACCGTGGCAAGAAAACGTCCCGTTGC
CAGGTCCTGATCGACGAGGAAATCGTCGTGCTGTTTGCTGGCGACCACTACACGAAATTCATATGGGAGA
AGTACCGCAAGCTGTCGCCGACGGCCCGACGGATGTTCGACTATTTCAGCTCGCACCGGGAGCCGTACCC
GCTCAAGCTGGAAACCTTCCGCCTCATGTGCGGATCGGATTCCACCCGCGTGAAGAAGTGGCGCGAGCAG
GTCGGCGAAGCCTGCGAAGAGTTGCGAGGCAGCGGCCTGGTGGAACACGCCTGGGTCAATGATGACCTGG
TGCATTGCAAACGCTAGGGCCTTGTGGGGTCAGTTCCGGCTGGGGGTTCAGCAGCCACCTGCAGGTCATC
AACTATCAAACGCTTCGGTTAAGCTTAAAGCACACCCTTTCTGCGTCCTCGTATTGACGCGACGTAAAAT
TTCAACGAGCACGCCGGGATACTTACCATATTCTCTGCTAATTATCCCGACATCATCGGTAACAATAAAT
GCTGGATAACTGGTTGCTGACGCATCCATATAACTCATCAACCCCGGCGTTCCATCAGGTACAGGTTTCA
ACGTTTCAGGATCAAGCGCTCGCGCATATACCCACGGCGGAACATGTTTACGCTGCATTTCATCCTCAAA
GAAACAAGTGTTGAGTTCAACTTGATTAAATATATCTCGGATCTGACTAATATCACTGAGATTGAAAGTA
TCAAATAAAAGATGATTGAAATCATCACGTTTCAGAGATTCTTTTTCGTAACTTTTCCAGCCGCCTCCGG
TTATGATATAAAGGCTTTTATCTCCAGAAAATGAGATTTTTTTATCTTTCATATAATGGCAGAGTAAATA
AATAAAGTATGGCGAACCAATAAGACAAAGATCTTTCCCTTGATTTTTTATTCGTTCAAGACTATTCAAT
GTTTTAACAAAATCTATTCGTTCTTCTGTTACGGTAAATGTCGTAGGATATAACAATTCCACCAAACTCA
TAACATATTTAAACCAAATATTATGAGCATTAAATCTATCTGGTCCCAAATTGACTAATTCTATTTGATG
ATCAAACCAACTACCAACATATTTCATGCCATAACTCACAGAGCCTAAGAGTCTCTCAATACTTAATCTG
TCACGCGCCACCTGACTTTTTAAACCATTCGTGCCGCTACTGGTAAACCAACTTTCAATCTCGTTTTCCT
GAGAAGTTAATAAGCGAGTAAACTTAAAAACCGATGTTGGGAATACAGGTATGTCATCAATTTCCGTAAT
ATTGTCATCTACTTTGTGTGCCTGACAGTAGTGACGATATTCTCGACAATGTTTATAATGATTACGAAAT
GCATCAAGCACAAGTTTCTTTCTGATTTTTTCCTGCTCGTCGTAAGACCACACTAATGGATCGCTCGAAA
AAATCAAATCATCAATTTCTGAGCTTGCTGTAATTTCTTGTTTATCAACATATGAAGTCATACCTGTTTT
ACTCCTCAAGATAATATTAGAAAGTATGGCAGCACTGCTGTCATACTCTTTTATACCCTTCATCTTTCAA
GCTGCTGCTTTGTTGGCTGCTTTCACTCACCCCAGTCACATAGTTATCTATGCTCCTGGGGATTCGTTCA
CTTGCCGCCTCGCTGCAACTCGAAATCTATTAGGTATATTCCATGTGGTACTTCTTAATATTATCATCAA
CAATATTGATTACATTTTTTTGGCTCATCAAATCATTCATTGGTTCAAAGGACAGCAATACACTTTTCGC
ACCACACTTTTCAATTGCCAACTTAGCCGCAGTTATACACTCCGTATAATTTCCGACAGCGTTTTCTGCA
ATTATTTCTTCAAGTTTATTTTCGAAATTTTCATTAGGGTGCATTTCAAGAACATAATCACTAATAAATG
CACGCGTCTCTTGTTTAGCTTTATTACTATCTTCGTTATAGTTAACTAATATCATTAACTGATGGTCTAT
CTCTGATAGGTCAACGTCATATTTATCCGCAACGGCTTTATATCTTTCAGCATATTCATATCTAACATCA
TTAGAATCATCCCACTTAAAGATGAGAGGAATACCTTTTTTGGCCGCCCACTCAACAATATGATGACTGG
TTGCTGTTACATATTTCCGAGGTCCGCCTGGCGTATAAGCATGGGGATTTACAGATATTTTAGGGAAGCT
ATAAAAATCGTTATCTGGATTACAATAGCCTGTTGTTAAAGCATCGTTAATGATTTCATAACACTCTTCA
AATAGTTGCTGTTGATATTCAACCGGGCGATTAAAAAAATGCATTTCATCTTTTTTTTCGCAATCACTAA
ACCCTAAAATAAATCTCCCTTCACTTAACTGATCCAATAAGCAAGCTTCCTCCGCTATGCGGACAGGATG
ATGAGTTGTAATGATGTGATTTAATGAACCAATTTTAATTTTCTCTGTTAAACCGAGCAGAAAACCAGAA
ACAGTCAGAGGAGCGCCGACAACACCATTATCTGAAAAATGATTTTCATACACTAAAATCTGTTCAAAAT
TCAACTTATCAACATACTCCGTTATTTCCTGCATGCGAACTATACTTTGTTCTTGAACAGTTGTTGAATT
GATGAAGTTAAGGAAGAACAATCCAAATTTCATTTCTTTCTCCTTAGCTAATATAATAGCGAACGTTGTT
TTTCTTTAAGAAATGGCATGACATCAGACTGGAAGAGCTTCATGGAAGCAATAATTTCGTCTACTGTTCC
ATTAGCTTCAAATCCACAACAAATATTTGATATTCCTGTAGCATCAATGTCTTTTTGAATTATGTCAATA
CATTCCTGCGGCGTTCCCACGGGATTGATTTCGTAACTGTAATCAATACGGCGATTAGTATCTTTATGTC
CTTTTAATACAAAGTCACGCCACTGCCCTTTATTGAAATCATAACCTCTTGTTTGGTCTGAATCATCAAA
AATAGTCGTAGCATTCACATAAGAATCATACCAATGCCCCAGAAATTTCCGGCAAATCTCTTTCGCTTTA
ATTGAGTCATGATCTACAGATGTTATATATGATAAGCAATGGTCGATATTATGAATATCGTGCCCATATT
CTTGAGCCACTTCATTATAAAGCTCAAGTTGTGCTTTCTTTTCGTTAGTATTTATAATCCAACTTAATAT
CATCGGTAGGCCAAATTGAGCAGCCCACTCAGTCGTCGAAGCTGATTCAGCCACCACATAAACCGGTGCG
CCACCTCTGCTATACGCCGCGGGGTTTACTTTTACCTTATGGAACTTGATATGTTCATTATCAGCTTCCA
TATATCCCTCTGTCATGCCATTCTTTATCAGCCCGTACCAGCATTCCGCTAAGGCGCGACTGTTATTCAT
ATCTGTGCCGAATACGCGAAAGTCCTTGTTGTAAAGCCCTCGGCAAATACCAAACCGAAATCGTCCTTTT
GACATTTGATCCAATAAATTCACATCTTCAAGTTGGCGTACTGGATGGGCTGTGGGAAGAACAATAGCGG
CAGTTCCTACATTCAATTTTTTAGTCGCGCCAAGTAAATATGCAGCAGCGACATAAGGGTTACCAAGCAA
ACCAAACTCCGTGAAATGATGCTCCAGTAACCATACGGTATCAAAACCACACTCCTCAGAGATGCGACCT
AATTTAACCAAACGTTTCATTACCTCTGTTTGAGAAAATTGGGGAGGTTGGTATGTAAGCAAAAAGTTTC
CAAATTTCATAGAGAGTCCTTATATTGCTATTTGAGTGATAGAATATCTCAATAGATTTTAAGACAGAGA
AATTGCTTGATTTTCAATCTCAATTCTCATTCGGCGTTCATTGACTGTCGCAATAGTTAAATGTTCAAAT
GACGGTTCAGTAATATCAACATCAATATCCAGATGATCATTATCCATCGCGATAGCGGCTTTCGTAACCG
ATTGATAAAAATTGCGCAGGACCACTAAATTTTCACTCAAGTCATGCGAACTTCCTAACAAAGAATATAT
CTTGCATCGATTACTACGAATATTTGATAACAATGTGATAACTTCATCTTGCTTGACCCAATTATCGTTA
TTTGCAGTAAAAGCAATAAACGGTATATCAAGATACATCATGTTATTAATTGTAGAAGCTAAATCTTCCC
AACCAAAATCAAGACAATCTCTCGCAAAGACTTCAGCACCCAATTTATGGCCTTCAAAATCTAGATTATT
CGGCAATTCATTAATGGGTAGACTGAGATAATCAAACCCTAAAGCTCTTTCAAGAGAATATCTTAAGTTA
ACAACACCGACTGCGGTGATTAAAAACGAAGCATTGATTTCAGATAGGCTTGCATAAGCTATCCGCGCAG
ATAAGCTTGAAGCCAACATACCGAAGTTATTTATTTTTCGTGTAGTTAACCAATCAACCACTGCTAACAA
GCTCTGCTTTCCTATAGACATTGTAAATTCATCAATTGTCCCTGAACTCAATCCAACGTGGTGAAGCGAA
TCATAGCGGATCACATGAAATCCATTCCGCGATAAATATTCCGCCAGACCAGCAAAATGATCCATCCTGC
GGGCAAAACCAGACGCAATAATAATGGCATTCTTTCTCTTTGGGCTGTTTTCTTCTGGCAGCGTTTCCCA
AACATGAATTTTTTTATTTCCTTCAACACAAATAACGTGGTCGATGGTTTTATATTTTGATTCATTTTCC
ATACTTTTTACCTATTATGGGACAAATACAAGGAACTTATCTTCTTCCAGGAATCGAGTCTGTTCTATTT
CAACCGCAACATCCTTAGCCGTATAGTTAGATGGCCTTTCATGAGAAATATATGTCACTAATCGTTGCAA
CGGTCTCATTCCGTCATGAGATCCACCAACTCGAAATATGTTATTCATTCCTGCTTCTACAATCCTTTCC
GCACCTTTTAATGCTAACGCATCTCGATATTTAAATGATGACTCCCAAGGAAAAATAGATATGGTTTGCG
TCTTATTTTTTTGAACATAAGGCAATATTTGCTCAATATTATCGACGTGATGAAGGTACACACATCTGCC
AAGTGGTTGATTAAATTCCACACCTGCATTTGACTCAATAATCATCCAACGTTGATGAATATCCACCTCT
ACTTTTAATCCAGCAAACAAGCTTTCTTTTTGAACTAAAGAATAGGCCGCCTTTTCATCAAAATCTTTTT
TGGCATTCGGTAATATATGCGCATATAGATTAAGTTTTTCTATCAACGCTAACTTAAATTCCTCATAATG
ATTTCCCATGTAATATATGTTTTGGGCAGAAAAACAAGCTCGCTGATCGTAAAAACAAACATCATGAGCC
GCACCTGTCGCTGCGGACGTCAAATCAACAGGATTATCGATAATGCAAAGACTCTTTTTAGAACCAAATT
TAATCACATCAGCATAAGATGGCGCATGCTCTACCGCCCAATTAATCGCATCTGGCCCTCCCCAAGCGAC
AATAACATCCGCATGTTGCATAATTTCTTTTGCGAGTGATGTATCACCTTGGTGGGGCCAATATATAACA
GATAAAGAGCGCGTTATCGGATGATTAGGGTCTACATCAATAAAACTTAACGCTAATGCATTAGCGGTAA
AAGGATCGGTTGACGATGTTTTTATAATACACTGATTCTTAGTTAAAATTGCGCGTAATATAGACATGAT
CCCAGATAATGGAACATTACCTGCCAACAGATGTACAGATTTACCTTTCGGAAAAGCCCGAACATAACTT
TCATCCTGAGGTAGCCATTCATCCATGATATGGCGAGAACCAAGTTCATTTTCTACAACATCATAAAGGC
CGCCTTTAGAACATAAAATCATAGATATCCAATTGGCCTCTAGCTTAGCCATTTCTTCTGAATATCCCAT
ATATTTTTTTAAGTCACGAATGTATGTCCTGCGTCTTGAGTATTCTTCATTTTTCCATCTTTGCCCTACC
GTATAGAGAAAATTGACAATGTTATGCAACCGTAATTCGTTATTTCCATTACAATCAATAATGTTTTTTA
CATGAGAGTCATTCAATATTGGCAGGTAAACACTATTATCACCAAAATTAATGGATTGCACTAAATCATC
ACCTTCGGGAAAGATTTCAACCTGGCCGTTAATAATGAATGAAATTTTTTTAGTCATACGTATCCTCCAA
GCCTGAATTCGTTTAAACGGATCCCTCGAGTGGCATTGAACGCTCCCGTCGGCCCATAGGTCTTGCAAAA
AAAATCGGCGAGTTCCGCGTGGTCGGAAGCTTCCAGCTCATTTTCCCAGCATATTTTCCATCGCACTTCA
GAAGACATGCAAAAGCTCCAAGTTGTTTCGTCGCCCAACCACGATCAGAGCTGCGCGATATTGTTGCGCA
TACTTGTTGGATTGCCGGTTAGGCAATCGAGCGGTTAAGAGATGTAAGAGTCTCAAATCGGGCCCCTGCC
CGGCGCTTCGTTTTTTAGTTCCTGGTCCTGATATTGATCAAGTTCCGGGTTTTCTATAAGTGATCCGAAA
GATTGGTAAAATTGATTGTTTGGATGGCAATCATCTATGGAATGGATATTCAACCCATGCGTTTTAAAGG
CCTAGATCTAAACCTTCTTGTAGCACTCGACGCTCTAATGACCGAGCGCAAGCTCACAGCAGCGGCGCGC
AGCATCAACCTCAGCCAACCCGCCATGAGCGCTGCCATCTCTAGGTTGCGCGACTATTTCCGCGACGACC
TTTTTATCATGCAGAGACGGGAGCTAGTTCCGACCCCGCGTGCAGAGGCACTTGCCCCCGCTGTTCGCGA
AGCACTCTTGCATATTCAGCTCTCCGTTATCGCTTGGGATCCAATAAACCCAGCGGAGTCCGACCGCCGA
TTCAGAATTATCCTCTCAGACTTCATGGCACTGGTCTTCTTCGACAAGATAATACTGCGCTTAGCTCGGG
AGGCGCCAGGAGTCAGCTTCGAGTTGCTGCCACTTGACGACGATCCGGAGGAGCTTCTCCGCCGTGGTGA
TGTCGATTTTCTGATCCTCCCGGACTTATTCATGTCCGGCGCCCATCCGAAGGCAAGGCTTTTCGAAGAG
AGACTGGTGTGCGTCGGCTGCCCTACGAACGAGCAGTTACAAGGGCAGCTCTCCTTGGAGCAATATATGT
CCATGGGACATGTTGCGGCTAAGTTCGGACGTGGTCTCAAGCCTTCCGTAGAGCAATGGCTATTGATGCA
GCACGGCCTCAAGAGGCGTATTGAGCTCGTCGTCCCGGGGTTTAACTTGATCCCGCCATTGCTGTCTGGC
ACTAATCGAATAGCAACCATCCCCCTGCGGCTGGTCAAACATTACGAACGAACTATCCCACTAAGAATCA
TTGAGCAGGTACCCCCACCGCGGACTCTGACTACAACCGTGCGCAAGGCGCATTAGGGAGGATGTATGTA
TGTAATCGCCTGCGGCATCGTTGCCGGCTTGGCGGCTGCGGTGGCCCTGTTGGGCTTCACGCCGATGATG
GAGGCGCTTGCCGCCGGCGAACGCCGCAAGGCACTCGCGCAATGGACGCGGACGATGTTCCTGGTGCTGC
TGCCTGTCGTGCTGATGTGCGCGCCCATCGGGTCCAGCATTTACGACGCCGTGCAAGCGGACGCTGGCAA
GCCCATCGCTTTCCACAACGGCCGGATCACGGTCGTCATGGCCCTGGTCGGCAGCTTGGCCGTTGTCCTG
GTCGCGGCTGCGCGTGCGGTGGTCAACCGCAAGCATGCCAGCTTCTGGTTCGTCGGCTGGGTGATGGCGT
CGGTTTTGGCCGGCGGCGTCGGCGCGATCGCCAGCGCGAAGCAACTGGCGTTCCTCGGCGAACATAGCGG
CATGGTGGCCTTCGGCTTCTTCCGCGACCAGGTGAAGGACATGCACTGCGATGCGGACGTGATCCTGGCC
CGGTGGGATGAAAAGGCGAACTCGCCGGTGGTCTACCGCTGCCCGAAGGCGTACCTGCTCAACAGGTTCG
CATCCGCGCCCTTCGTGCCCTGGCCGGACTACACCGAGGGGGAAAGCGAGGATCTAGGTAGGGCGCTCGC
AGCGGCCCTGCGGGACGCGAAAAGGTGAGAAAAGCCGGGCACTGCCCGGCTTTATTTTTGCTGCTGCGCG
TTCCAGGCCGCCCACACTCGTTTGACCTGGCTCGGGCTGCATCCGACCAGCTTGGCCGTCTTGGCAATGC
TCGATCCGCCGGAGCGAAGCGTGATGATGCGGTCGTGCATGCCGGCGTCACGTTTGCGGCCGGTGTAGCG
GCCGGCGGCCTTCGCCAACTGGACACCCTGACGTTGACGCTCGCGCCGATCCTCGTAGTCGTCGCGGGCC
ATCTGCAAGGCGAGCTTCAAAAGCATGTCCTGGACGGATTCCAGAACGATTTTCGCCACTCCGTTCGCCT
CGGCGGCCAGCTCCGACAGGTCCACCACGCCAGGCACGGCCAGCTTGGCCCCTTTGGCCCGGATCGACGC
AACCAGGCGCTCGGCCTCGGCCAACGGCAAGCGGCTGATGCGGTCGATCTTCTCCGCAACGACGACTTCA
CCAGGTTGCAGGTCCGCGATCATGCGCAGCAGCTCGGGCCGGTCGGCGCGTGCGCCGGACGCCTTCTCGC
GGTAGATGCCGGCGACGTAGTACCCGGCGGCCCGCGTGGCCGCTACAAGGCTCTCCTGGCGTTCAAGATT
CTGCTCGTCCGTACTGGCGCGCAGGTAGATGCGGGCGACCTTCAACCTTCGTCCCTCCGGTTGTTGCTCT
CGCGTCGCCATTTCCACGGCTCGACGGCGTGCGGATCGGACCAGAGGCCGACGCGCTTGCCTCGCGCCTC
CTGTTCGAGCCGCAGCATTTCAGGGTCGGCCGCGCGGCCGTGGAAGCGATAGGCCCACGCCATGCCCTGG
TGAACCATCGCGGCGTTGACGTTGCGCGGCTGCGGCGGCCGGCTGGCCAGC
Features (pLannotate 1.2.2; 25 found; start..end, strand, type, name):
    755..1003    +  CDS            parD: PARD_ECOLX - Experimental evidence at protein level: Swiss-Prot protein existence level 1. Antitoxin component of a type II toxin-antitoxin (TA) system involved in plasmid partition. Inhibits the anti-DNA gyrase activity of toxin ParE; reverses and restores gyrase catalytic activity in vitro. The parDE operon alone is capable of stabilizing an RK2-derived minireplicon under defined growth conditions in several different Gram- negative bacteria. It does so by the post-segregational killing (PSK) of plasmid-free cells, also referred to as a plasmid addiction system. Binds its own promoter, autor
   1003..1311    +  CDS            parE: PARE_ECOLX - Experimental evidence at protein level: Swiss-Prot protein existence level 1. Toxin component of a type II toxin-antitoxin (TA) system involved in plasmid partition. Acts by inhibiting DNA gyrase, converting supercoiled plasmid DNA into a singly cleaved linear form in an ATP-dependent fashion. To do so it probably interacts with one of the gyrase subunits. Gyrase inhibition is prevented by antitoxin ParD, and is reversed in vitro by incubation with ParD. In cells that have lost the plasmid filamentation and growth inhibition occur; this is suppressed when ParD is supplied in trans
   1739..1761    -  protein_bind   lac operator (fragment): The lac repressor binds to the lac operator to inhibit transcription in E. coli. This inhibition can be relieved by adding lactose or isopropyl-β-D-thiogalactopyranoside (IPTG). lac repressor encoded by lacI
   1765..1795    -  promoter       lac promoter: promoter for the E. coli lac operon
   1810..1831    -  protein_bind   CAP binding site: CAP binding activates transcription in the presence of cAMP. E. coli catabolite activator protein
   1844..1932    -  CDS            lacI (fragment): lac repressor; lacI; The lac repressor binds to the lac operator to inhibit transcription in E. coli. This inhibition can be relieved by adding lactose or isopropyl-β-D-thiogalactopyranoside (IPTG).
   2019..2127    -  oriT           oriT: incP origin of transfer
   2304..2408    +  promoter       AmpR promoter: bla
   2409..3269    +  CDS            AmpR: β-lactamase; bla; confers resistance to ampicillin, carbenicillin, and related antibiotics
   3425..3460    +  rep_origin     CloDF13 ori (fragment): Plasmids containing the CloDF13 (CDF) origin of replication can be propagated in E. coli cells that contain additional plasmids with compatible origins.
   3796..4995    -  CDS            TcR: tetracycline efflux protein; tetA; confers resistance to tetracycline
   5101..5751    +  CDS            TetR: tetracycline resistance regulatory protein; tetR
   6251..6882    +  rep_origin     oriV: incP origin of replication
   6946..7224    +  CDS            klaC (fragment): KLAC_ECOLX - Also known as telB. Protein predicted: Swiss-Prot protein existence level 4. Belongs to the kla operon, which is associated with cryptic tellurite resistance, and IncW plasmid fertility inhibition. From Escherichia coli.
   7248..7571    +  CDS            tnpA (fragment): TN5P_ECOLX - Also known as tnp. Experimental evidence at protein level: Swiss-Prot protein existence level 1. Mediates transposition of transposon Tn5 by a 'cut and paste' mechanism. First, the monomeric transposase binds the 19 bp inverted DNA repeats flanking the transposon. Then, dimerization of the DNA- bound transposase creates a synaptic DNA complex. After nicking of the first DNA strand, excision of the transposon proceeds through a series of intermediates. The transposase then mediates the insertion of the transposon at a new site by strand transfer. The activity of the wild- type tran
   7619..8767    +  CDS            trfA: trans-acting replication protein that binds to and activates oriV
   8819..9931    -  CDS            LuxE: LuxE; luxE; from the Photorhabdus luminescens bioluminescence operon
  10110..11093   -  CDS            LuxB: LuxB luciferase subunit; luxB; from the Photorhabdus luminescens bioluminescence operon
  11108..12190   -  CDS            LuxA: LuxA luciferase subunit; luxA; from the Photorhabdus luminescens bioluminescence operon
  12239..13162   -  CDS            LuxD: LuxD acyltransferase; luxD; from the Photorhabdus luminescens bioluminescence operon
  13175..14617   -  CDS            LuxC: LuxC fatty acid reductase; luxC; from the Photorhabdus luminescens bioluminescence operon
  14662..14778   -  CDS            nodA (fragment): NODA_RHIME - Experimental evidence at protein level: Swiss-Prot protein existence level 1. N-acyltransferase required for nodulation. Acts in the production of a small, heat-stable compound (nod) that stimulates mitosis in various plant protoplasts. The N-acyl substituent is a C16 unsaturated or an omega-1 hydroxylated fatty acid in R.meliloti. From Rhizobium meliloti (strain 1021) (Ensifer meliloti) (Sinorhizobium meliloti).
  15037..15837   +  CDS            nodD2 (fragment): NODD2_SINFN - Experimental evidence at protein level: Swiss-Prot protein existence level 1. Represses the expression of the nodABCIJ-nolO-noeI operon. From Sinorhizobium fredii (strain NBRC 101917 / NGR234).
  16575..17231   -  CDS            parA: PARA4_ECOLX - Protein inferred from homology: Swiss-Prot protein existence level 3. Involved in plasmid partition. From Escherichia coli.
  17195..626     -  CDS            parB (across the origin): PARB4_ECOLX - Protein predicted: Swiss-Prot protein existence level 4. Involved in plasmid partition. From Escherichia coli.
