[The description below was written by a language model from this plasmid's Addgene catalogue record and pLannotate feature annotations shown in this document.]
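Description:
pLMB712 is a large (about 17.4 kb), low-copy, broad-host-range bacterial reporter plasmid built on the pIJ11268 backbone and designed as a whole-cell biosensor for the flavonoid hesperetin. The backbone carries the IncP/RK2 replication system (oriV together with the trfA replication initiator), which allows maintenance in many Gram-negative bacteria. It also carries an IncP oriT, so the plasmid can be mobilised by conjugation from a donor such as E. coli S17-1, the recorded propagation strain. Stability without continuous selection is supported by the RK2 par region: parA and parB, plus the parDE toxin–antitoxin pair that kills plasmid-free segregants. Selection is by tetracycline (tetA with its regulator tetR). The feature table also detects an ampicillin resistance gene with its promoter, but the catalogue entry lists only tetracycline. Small lac, CloDF13 ori, klaC and Tn5 transposase fragments appear to be cloning remnants.

The payload is a 1,167 bp fragment from Rhizobium leguminosarum bv. viciae 3841, cloned XhoI–KpnI. It covers the region upstream of nodA (pRL100185) and part, but not all, of the divergently oriented nodD (pRL100184). The annotation places the start of nodA immediately upstream of, and in the same orientation as, a promoterless Photorhabdus luminescens luxCDABE operon, so nodA promoter activity drives autonomous bioluminescence with no added substrate. In rhizobia, nod gene promoters are activated by NodD in response to plant flavonoids. Because the plasmid's nodD copy is incomplete, the sensor presumably relies on NodD supplied by the rhizobial host. The associated work used such lux biosensors to map root secretion in space and time in living plants.
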