Addgene plasmid #83784: pLMB712
Purpose: Hesperetin biosensor plasmid
Depositing lab: Philip Poole. Publication: Bacterial Biosensors for in Vivo Spatiotemporal Mapping of Root Secretion. Pini F, East AK, Appia-Ayme C, Tomek J, Karunakaran R, Mendoza-Suarez M, Edwards A, Terpolilli JJ, Roworth J, Downie JA, Poole PS. Plant Physiol. 2017 Jul;174(3):1289-1306. doi: 10.1104/pp.16.01302. Epub 2017 May 11. PubMed 28495892.
Backbone
  Vector backbone: pIJ11268
  Backbone size w/o insert (bp): 16260
  Total vector size (bp): 17427
Growth in bacteria
  Bacterial resistance: Tetracycline, 10 μg/mL
  Growth temperature: 37°C
  Growth strain: E. coli S17-1
  Copy number: Low Copy
Gene/Insert
  Gene/Insert name: Region upstream pRL100185 (nodA) containing part, but not all of, pRL100184 (nodD)
  Species: Rhizobium leguminosarum bv. viciae, strain 3841
  Insert size (bp): 1167
  Cloning method: Restriction Enzyme; 5′ cloning site XhoI (not destroyed); 3′ cloning site KpnI (not destroyed)
  Sequencing primers: 5′ CCATCTTTGCCCTACCGTAT; 3′ AAACCGACGCCATCACCCAG
Terms and licenses: Academic/Nonprofit Terms; Industry Terms: Not Available to Industry
How to cite: pLMB712 was a gift from Philip Poole (Addgene plasmid # 83784 ; http://n2t.net/addgene:83784 ; RRID:Addgene_83784)
